>Addgene plasmid #142173 | TFORF2919 | addgene full sequence | sequence record 397724 | Addgene NGS Result
TTAATGTAGTCTTATGCAATACTCTTGTAGTCTTGCAACATGGTAACGATGAGTTAGCAACATGCCTTAC
AAGGAGAGAAAAAGCACCGTGCATGCCGATTGGTGGAAGTAAGGTGGTACGATCGTGCCTTATTAGGAAG
GCAACAGACGGGTCTGACATGGATTGGACGAACCACTGAATTGCCGCATTGCAGAGATATTGTATTTAAG
TGCCTAGCTCGATACATAAACGGGTCTCTCTGGTTAGACCAGATCTGAGCCTGGGAGCTCTCTGGCTAAC
TAGGGAACCCACTGCTTAAGCCTCAATAAAGCTTGCCTTGAGTGCTTCAAGTAGTGTGTGCCCGTCTGTT
GTGTGACTCTGGTAACTAGAGATCCCTCAGACCCTTTTAGTCAGTGTGGAAAATCTCTAGCAGTGGCGCC
CGAACAGGGACTTGAAAGCGAAAGGGAAACCAGAGGAGCTCTCTCGACGCAGGACTCGGCTTGCTGAAGC
GCGCACGGCAAGAGGCGAGGGGCGGCGACTGGTGAGTACGCCAAAAATTTTGACTAGCGGAGGCTAGAAG
GAGAGAGATGGGTGCGAGAGCGTCAGTATTAAGCGGGGGAGAATTAGATCGCGATGGGAAAAAATTCGGT
TAAGGCCAGGGGGAAAGAAAAAATATAAATTAAAACATATAGTATGGGCAAGCAGGGAGCTAGAACGATT
CGCAGTTAATCCTGGCCTGTTAGAAACATCAGAAGGCTGTAGACAAATACTGGGACAGCTACAACCATCC
CTTCAGACAGGATCAGAAGAACTTAGATCATTATATAATACAGTAGCAACCCTCTATTGTGTGCATCAAA
GGATAGAGATAAAAGACACCAAGGAAGCTTTAGACAAGATAGAGGAAGAGCAAAACAAAAGTAAGACCAC
CGCACAGCAAGCGGCCGCTGATCTTCAGACCTGGAGGAGGAGATATGAGGGACAATTGGAGAAGTGAATT
ATATAAATATAAAGTAGTAAAAATTGAACCATTAGGAGTAGCACCCACCAAGGCAAAGAGAAGAGTGGTG
CAGAGAGAAAAAAGAGCAGTGGGAATAGGAGCTTTGTTCCTTGGGTTCTTGGGAGCAGCAGGAAGCACTA
TGGGCGCAGCGTCAATGACGCTGACGGTACAGGCCAGACAATTATTGTCTGGTATAGTGCAGCAGCAGAA
CAATTTGCTGAGGGCTATTGAGGCGCAACAGCATCTGTTGCAACTCACAGTCTGGGGCATCAAGCAGCTC
CAGGCAAGAATCCTGGCTGTGGAAAGATACCTAAAGGATCAACAGCTCCTGGGGATTTGGGGTTGCTCTG
GAAAACTCATTTGCACCACTGCTGTGCCTTGGAATGCTAGTTGGAGTAATAAATCTCTGGAACAGATTTG
GAATCACACGACCTGGATGGAGTGGGACAGAGAAATTAACAATTACACAAGCTTAATACACTCCTTAATT
GAAGAATCGCAAAACCAGCAAGAAAAGAATGAACAAGAATTATTGGAATTAGATAAATGGGCAAGTTTGT
GGAATTGGTTTAACATAACAAATTGGCTGTGGTATATAAAATTATTCATAATGATAGTAGGAGGCTTGGT
AGGTTTAAGAATAGTTTTTGCTGTACTTTCTATAGTGAATAGAGTTAGGCAGGGATATTCACCATTATCG
TTTCAGACCCACCTCCCAACCCCGAGGGGACCCATGCATTGCATCTCAATTAGTCAGCAACCAGGTGTGG
AAAGTCCCCAGGCTCCCCAGCAGGCAGAAGTATGCAAAGCATGCGTCTCAATTAGTCAGCAACCATAGTC
CCGCCCCTAACTCCGCCCATCCCGCCCCTAACTCCGCCCAGTTCCGCCCATTCTCCGCCCCATGGCTGAC
TAATTTTTTTTATTTATGCAGAGGCCGAGGCCGCCTCGGCCTCTGAGCTATTCCAGAAGTAGTGAGGAGG
CTTTTTTGGAGGCCTAGGCTTTTGCAAAAAGCTTTCTAGAGGTACCACCGGAGCTTACCATGACCGAGTA
CAAGCCCACGGTGCGCCTCGCCACCCGCGACGACGTCCCCAGGGCCGTACGCACCCTCGCCGCCGCGTTC
GCCGACTACCCCGCCACGCGCCACACCGTCGATCCGGACCGCCACATCGAGCGGGTCACCGAGCTGCAAG
AACTCTTCCTCACGCGCGTCGGGCTCGACATCGGCAAGGTGTGGGTCGCGGACGACGGCGCCGCCGTGGC
GGTCTGGACCACGCCGGAGAGCGTCGAAGCGGGGGCGGTGTTCGCCGAGATCGGCCCGCGCATGGCCGAG
TTGAGCGGTTCCCGGCTGGCCGCGCAGCAACAGATGGAAGGCCTCCTGGCGCCGCACCGGCCCAAGGAGC
CCGCGTGGTTCCTGGCCACCGTCGGCGTCTCGCCCGACCACCAGGGCAAGGGTCTGGGCAGCGCCGTCGT
GCTCCCCGGAGTGGAGGCGGCCGAGCGCGCCGGGGTGCCCGCCTTCCTGGAGACCTCCGCGCCCCGCAAC
CTCCCCTTCTACGAGCGGCTCGGCTTCACCGTCACCGCCGACGTCGAGGTGCCCGAAGGACCGCGCACCT
GGTGCATGACCCGCAAGCCCGGTGCCAGTTAACGAATTCTAGATCTTGAGACAAATGGCAGTATTCATCC
ACAATTTTAAAAGAAAAGGGGGGATTGGGGGGTACAGTGCAGGGGAAAGAATAGTAGACATAATAGCAAC
AGACATACAAACTAAAGAATTACAAAAACAAATTACAAAAATTCAAAATTTTCGGGTTTATTACAGGGAC
AGCAGAGATCCACTTTGGCGCCGGCTCGAGGCCTGCAGGTGCAAAGATGGATAAAGTTTTAAACAGAGAG
GAATCTTTGCAGCTAATGGACCTTCTAGGTCTTGAAAGGAGTGGGAATTGGCTCCGGTGCCCGTCAGTGG
GCAGAGCGCACATCGCCCACAGTCCCCGAGAAGTTGGGGGGAGGGGTCGGCAATTGAACCGGTGCCTAGA
GAAGGTGGCGCGGGGTAAACTGGGAAAGTGATGTCGTGTACTGGCTCCGCCTTTTTCCCGAGGGTGGGGG
AGAACCGTATATAAGTGCAGTAGTCGCCGTGAACGTTCTTTTTCGCAACGGGTTTGCCGCCAGAACACAG
GTAAGTGCCGTGTGTGGTTCCCGCGGGCCTGGCCTCTTTACGGGTTATGGCCCTTGCGTGCCTTGAATTA
CTTCCACCTGGCTGCAGTACGTGATTCTTGATCCCGAGCTTCGGGTTGGAAGTGGGTGGGAGAGTTCGAG
GCCTTGCGCTTAAGGAGCCCCTTCGCCTCGTGCTTGAGTTGAGGCCTGGCCTGGGCGCTGGGGCCGCCGC
GTGCGAATCTGGTGGCACCTTCGCGCCTGTCTCGCTGCTTTCGATAAGTCTCTAGCCATTTAAAATTTTT
GATGACCTGCTGCGACGCTTTTTTTCTGGCAAGATAGTCTTGTAAATGCGGGCCAAGATCTGCACACTGG
TATTTCGGTTTTTGGGGCCGCGGGCGGCGACGGGGCCCGTGCGTCCCAGCGCACATGTTCGGCGAGGCGG
GGCCTGCGAGCGCGGCCACCGAGAATCGGACGGGGGTAGTCTCAAGCTGGCCGGCCTGCTCTGGTGCCTG
GCCTCGCGCCGCCGTGTATCGCCCCGCCCTGGGCGGCAAGGCTGGCCCGGTCGGCACCAGTTGCGTGAGC
GGAAAGATGGCCGCTTCCCGGCCCTGCTGCAGGGAGCTCAAAATGGAGGACGCGGCGCTCGGGAGAGCGG
GCGGGTGAGTCACCCACACAAAGGAAAAGGGCCTTTCCGTCCTCAGCCGTCGCTTCATGTGACTCCACGG
AGTACCGGGCGCCGTCCAGGCACCTCGATTAGTTCTCGAGCTTTTGGAGTACGTCGTCTTTAGGTTGGGG
GGAGGGGTTTTATGCGATGGAGTTTCCCCACACTGAGTGGGTGGAGACTGAAGTTAGGCCAGCTTGGCAC
TTGATGTAATTCTCCTTGGAATTTGCCCTTTTTGAGTTTGGATCTTGGTTCATTCTCAAGCCTCAGACAG
TGGTTCAAAGTTTTTTTCTTCCATTTCAGGTGTCGTGAGGCTAGCACCGCCACCATGCAATACAGTGCGA
TGGATGAATTTCACCCATTCATCGAGGCACTTCTTCCACATGTCCGTGCAATTGCCTATACTTGGTTCAA
CCTGCAGGCTCGAAAACGCAAGTACTTTAAAAAGCATGAGAAGCGAATGTCAAAGGATGAAGAAAGAGCA
GTCAAAGATGAGCTTCTCAGTGAAAAGCCTGAAATCAAACAGAAGTGGGCATCCAGGCTCCTTGCCAAAC
TGCGCAAAGATATTCGCCAGGAGTATCGAGAGGACTTTGTGCTCACCGTGACTGGCAAGAAGCACCCGTG
CTGTGTCTTATCCAATCCCGACCAGAAGGGTAAGATTAGGAGAATCGACTGCCTGCGACAGGCAGACAAA
GTCTGGCGTCTGGATCTAGTCATGGTGATCCTGTTCAAAGGCATCCCCTTGGAAAGTACCGATGGAGAGC
GGCTCATGAAATCCCCACATTGCACAAACCCAGCACTTTGTGTCCAGCCACATCATATCACAGTATCAGT
TAAGGAGCTTGATTTGTTTTTGGCATACTACGTGCAGGAGCAAGATTCTGGACAATCAGGAAGTCCAAGC
CACAATGATCCTGCCAAGAATCCTCCAGGTTACCTTGAGGATAGTTTTGTAAAATCTGGAGTCTTCAATG
TATCAGAACTTGTAAGAGTATCCAGAACGCCCATAACCCAGGGAACTGGAGTCAACTTCCCAATTGGAGA
AATCCCAAGCCAACCATACTATCATGACATGAACTCGGGGGTCAATCTTCAGAGGTCTCTGTCTTCTCCA
CCAAGCAGCAAAAGACCCAAAACTATATCCATAGATGAAAATATGGAACCAAGTCCTACAGGAGACTTTT
ACCCCTCTCCAAGTTCACCAGCTGCTGGAAGTCGAACATGGCACGAAAGAGATCAAGATATGTCTTCTCC
GACTACTATGAAGAAGCCTGAAAAGCCATTGTTCAGCTCTGCATCTCCACAGGATTCTTCCCCAAGACTG
AGCACTTTCCCCCAGCACCACCATCCCGGAATACCTGGAGTTGCACACAGTGTCATCTCAACTCGAACTC
CACCTCCACCTTCACCGTTGCCATTTCCAACACAAGCTATCCTTCCTCCAGCCCCATCGAGCTACTTTTC
TCATCCAACAATCAGATATCCTCCCCACCTGAATCCTCAGGATACTCTGAAGAACTATGTACCTTCTTAT
GACCCATCCAGTCCACAAACCAGCCAGTCCTGGTACCTGGGCTAGTAATGAACTAGTCCGTAACTTGAAA
GTATTTCGATTTCTTGGCTTTATATATCTTGTGGAAAGGACGAGTCTTGCCCGCCACATCAGCGCTTACG
CGTTAAGTCGACAATCAACCTCTGGATTACAAAATTTGTGAAAGATTGACTGGTATTCTTAACTATGTTG
CTCCTTTTACGCTATGTGGATACGCTGCTTTAATGCCTTTGTATCATGCTATTGCTTCCCGTATGGCTTT
CATTTTCTCCTCCTTGTATAAATCCTGGTTGCTGTCTCTTTATGAGGAGTTGTGGCCCGTTGTCAGGCAA
CGTGGCGTGGTGTGCACTGTGTTTGCTGACGCAACCCCCACTGGTTGGGGCATTGCCACCACCTGTCAGC
TCCTTTCCGGGACTTTCGCTTTCCCCCTCCCTATTGCCACGGCGGAACTCATCGCCGCCTGCCTTGCCCG
CTGCTGGACAGGGGCTCGGCTGTTGGGCACTGACAATTCCGTGGTGTTGTCGGGGAAATCATCGTCCTTT
CCTTGGCTGCTCGCCTGTGTTGCCACCTGGATTCTGCGCGGGACGTCCTTCTGCTACGTCCCTTCGGCCC
TCAATCCAGCGGACCTTCCTTCCCGCGGCCTGCTGCCGGCTCTGCGGCCTCTTCCGCGTCTTCGCCTTCG
CCCTCAGACGAGTCGGATCTCCCTTTGGGCCGCCTCCCCGCGTCGACTTTAAGACCAATGACTTACAAGG
CAGCTGTAGATCTTAGCCACTTTTTAAAAGAAAAGGGGGGACTGGAAGGGCTAATTCACTCCCAACGAAG
ACAAGATCTGCTTTTTGCTTGTACTGGGTCTCTCTGGTTAGACCAGATCTGAGCCTGGGAGCTCTCTGGC
TAACTAGGGAACCCACTGCTTAAGCCTCAATAAAGCTTGCCTTGAGTGCTTCAAGTAGTGTGTGCCCGTC
TGTTGTGTGACTCTGGTAACTAGAGATCCCTCAGACCCTTTTAGTCAGTGTGGAAAATCTCTAGCAGTAC
GTATAGTAGTTCATGTCATCTTATTATTCAGTATTTATAACTTGCAAAGAAATGAATATCAGAGAGTGAG
AGGAACTTGTTTATTGCAGCTTATAATGGTTACAAATAAAGCAATAGCATCACAAATTTCACAAATAAAG
CATTTTTTTCACTGCATTCTAGTTGTGGTTTGTCCAAACTCATCAATGTATCTTATCATGTCTGGCTCTA
GCTATCCCGCCCCTAACTCCGCCCATCCCGCCCCTAACTCCGCCCAGTTCCGCCCATTCTCCGCCCCATG
GCTGACTAATTTTTTTTATTTATGCAGAGGCCGAGGCCGCCTCGGCCTCTGAGCTATTCCAGAAGTAGTG
AGGAGGCTTTTTTGGAGGCCTAGGGACGTACCCAATTCGCCCTATAGTGAGTCGTATTACGCGCGCTCAC
TGGCCGTCGTTTTACAACGTCGTGACTGGGAAAACCCTGGCGTTACCCAACTTAATCGCCTTGCAGCACA
TCCCCCTTTCGCCAGCTGGCGTAATAGCGAAGAGGCCCGCACCGATCGCCCTTCCCAACAGTTGCGCAGC
CTGAATGGCGAATGGG
[124 nt withheld, positions 6947-7070]
C
[91 nt withheld, positions 7072-7162]
A
[49 nt withheld, positions 7164-7212]
CCTTTGACGTTGGAGTCCACGTTCTTT
[37 nt withheld, positions 7240-7276]
ACCCTATCTCGGTCTATTCTTTTGATTTATAAGGGATTTTGCCGATTTCGGCCTATTGGTTAAAAAATGA
GCTGATTTAACAAAAATTTAACGCGAATTTTAACAAAATATTAACGCTTACAATTTAGGTGGCACTTTTC
GGGGAAATGTGCGCGGAACCCCTATTTGTTTATTTTTCTAAATACATTCAAATATGTATCCGCTCATGAG
ACAATAACCCTGATAAATGCTTCAATAATATTGAAAAAGGAAGAGTATGAGTATTCAACATTTCCGTGTC
GCCCTTATTCCCTTTTTTGCGGCATTTTGCCTTCCTGTTTTTGCTCACCCAGAAACGCTGGTGAAAGTAA
AAGATGCTGAAGATCAGTTGGGTGCACGAGTGGGTTACATCGAACTGGATCTCAACAGCGGTAAGATCCT
TGAGAGTTTTCGCCCCGAAGAACGTTTTCCAATGATGAGCACTTTTAAAGTTCTGCTATGTGGCGCGGTA
TTATCCCGTATTGACGCCGGGCAAGAGCAACTCGGTCGCCGCATACACTATTCTCAGAATGACTTGGTTG
AGTACTCACCAGTCACAGAAAAGCATCTTACGGATGGCATGACAGTAAGAGAATTATGCAGTGCTGCCAT
AACCATGAGTGATAACACTGCGGCCAACTTACTTCTGACAACGATCGGAGGACCGAAGGAGCTAACCGCT
TTTTTGCACAACATGGGGGATCATGTAACTCGCCTTGATCGTTGGGAACCGGAGCTGAATGAAGCCATAC
CAAACGACGAGCGTGACACCACGATGCCTGTAGCAATGGCAACAACGTTGCGCAAACTATTAACTGGCGA
ACTACTTACTCTAGCTTCCCGGCAACAATTAATAGACTGGATGGAGGCGGATAAAGTTGCAGGACCACTT
CTGCGCTCGGCCCTTCCGGCTGGCTGGTTTATTGCTGATAAATCTGGAGCCGGTGAGCGTGGGTCTCGCG
GTATCATTGCAGCACTGGGGCCAGATGGTAAGCCCTCCCGTATCGTAGTTATCTACACGACGGGGAGTCA
GGCAACTATGGATGAACGAAATAGACAGATCGCTGAGATAGGTGCCTCACTGATTAAGCATTGGTAACTG
TCAGACCAAGTTTACTCATATATACTTTAGATTGATTTAAAACTTCATTTTTAATTTAAAAGGATCTAGG
TGAAGATCCTTTTTGATAATCTCATGACCAAAATCCCTTAACGTGAGTTTTCGTTCCACTGAGCGTCAGA
CCCCGTAGAAAAGATCAAAGGATCTTCTTGAGATCCTTTTTTTCTGCGCGTAATCTGCTGCTTGCAAACA
AAAAAACCACCGCTACCAGCGGTGGTTTGTTTGCCGGATCAAGAGCTACCAACTCTTTTTCCGAAGGTAA
CTGGCTTCAGCAGAGCGCAGATACCAAATACTGTTCTTCTAGTGTAGCCGTAGTTAGGCCACCACTTCAA
GAACTCTGTAGCACCGCCTACATACCTCGCTCTGCTAATCCTGTTACCAGTGGCTGCTGCCAGTGGCGAT
AAGTCGTGTCTTACCGGGTTGGACTCAAGACGATAGTTACCGGATAAGGCGCAGCGGTCGGGCTGAACGG
GGGGTTCGTGCACACAGCCCAGCTTGGAGCGAACGACCTACACCGAACTGAGATACCTACAGCGTGAGCT
ATGAGAAAGCGCCACGCTTCCCGAAGGGAGAAAGGCGGACAGGTATCCGGTAAGCGGCAGGGTCGGAACA
GGAGAGCGCACGAGGGAGCTTCCAGGGGGAAACGCCTGGTATCTTTATAGTCCTGTCGGGTTTCGCCACC
TCTGACTTGAGCGTCGATTTTTGTGATGCTCGTCAGGGGGGCGGAGCCTATGGAAAAACGCCAGCAACGC
GGCCTTTTTACGGTTCCTGGCCTTTTGCTGGCCTTTTGCTCACATGTTCTTTCCTGCGTTATCCCCTGAT
TCTGTGGATAACCGTATTACCGCCTTTGAGTGAGCTGATACCGCTCGCCGCAGCCGAACGACCGAGCGCA
GCGAGTCAGTGAGCGAGGAAGCGGAAGAGCGCCCAATACGCAAACCGCCTCTCCCCGCGCGTTGGCCGAT
TCATTAATGCAGCTGGCACGACAGGTTTCCCGACTGGAAAGCGGGCAGTGAGCGCAACGCAATTAATGTG
AGTTAGCTCACTCATTAGGCACCCCAGGCTTTACACTTTATGCTTCCGGCTCGTATGTTGTGTGGAATTG
TGAGCGGATAACAATTTCACACAGGAAACAGCTATGACCATGATTACGCCAAGCGCGCAATTAACCCTCA
CTAAAGGGAACAAAAGCTGGAGCTGCAAGC
Features (pLannotate 1.2.2; 31 found; start..end, strand, type, name):
      5..231     +  promoter       RSV promoter: Rous sarcoma virus enhancer/promoter
    232..412     +  LTR            5' LTR (truncated): truncated 5' long terminal repeat (LTR) from HIV-1
    459..584     +  misc_feature   HIV-1 Ψ: packaging signal of human immunodeficiency virus type 1
    568..931     +  CDS            HIV-1 gag (fragment): gag protein from human immunodeficiency virus 1; gag
   1077..1310    +  misc_feature   RRE: The Rev response element (RRE) of HIV-1 allows for Rev-dependent mRNA export from the nucleus to the cytoplasm.
   1687..1713    +  CDS            Rev (fragment): human immunodeficiency virus 1 (HIV-1) Rev protein; rev; enhances nuclear export of unspliced and incompletely spliced viral mRNAs
   1720..1743    +  promoter       SV40 promoter (fragment): SV40 early promoter
   1744..1815    +  promoter       SV40 promoter (fragment): SV40 enhancer and early promoter
   1839..1974    +  rep_origin     SV40 ori: SV40 origin of replication
   2020..2616    +  CDS            PuroR (fragment): puromycin N-acetyltransferase; pac from Streptomyces; confers resistance to puromycin
   2665..2782    +  misc_feature   cPPT/CTS: central polypurine tract and central termination sequence of HIV-1
   2847..2913    +  CDS            small t antigen (fragment): SV40 (simian virus 40) small t antigen
   2920..4098    +  promoter       EF-1α promoter: strong constitutive promoter for human elongation factor EF-1α
   4115..5362    +  CDS            NFIB: NFIB_HUMAN - Experimental evidence at protein level: Swiss-Prot protein existence level 1. Transcriptional activator of GFAP, essential for proper brain development (PubMed:30388402). Recognizes and binds the palindromic sequence 5'-TTGGCNNNNNGCCAA-3' present in viral and cellular promoters and in the origin of replication of adenovirus type 2. These proteins are individually capable of activating transcription and replication. From Homo sapiens (Human).
   5378..5431    +  promoter       U6 promoter (fragment): RNA polymerase III promoter for human U6 snRNA
   5473..6061    +  misc_feature   WPRE: woodchuck hepatitis virus posttranscriptional regulatory element
   6112..6131    +  misc_feature   cPPT/CTS (fragment): central polypurine tract and central termination sequence of HIV-1
   6133..6366    +  LTR            3' LTR (ΔU3): self-inactivating 3' long terminal repeat (LTR) from HIV-1
   6444..6565    +  polyA_signal   SV40 poly(A) signal: SV40 polyadenylation signal
   6605..6740    +  rep_origin     SV40 ori: SV40 origin of replication
   6761..6779    -  promoter       T7 promoter: promoter for bacteriophage T7 RNA polymerase
   6787..6942    +  CDS            lacZα (fragment): LacZα fragment of β-galactosidase; lacZ fragment
   6947..7375    +  rep_origin     f1 ori (sequence partly withheld): f1 bacteriophage origin of replication; arrow indicates direction of (+) strand synthesis
   7428..7532    +  promoter       AmpR promoter: bla
   7533..8393    +  CDS            AmpR: β-lactamase; bla; confers resistance to ampicillin, carbenicillin, and related antibiotics
   8564..9152    +  rep_origin     ori: high-copy-number ColE1/pMB1/pBR322/pUC origin of replication
   9335..9427    +  CDS            lacI (fragment): lac repressor; lacI; The lac repressor binds to the lac operator to inhibit transcription in E. coli. This inhibition can be relieved by adding lactose or isopropyl-β-D-thiogalactopyranoside (IPTG).
   9440..9461    +  protein_bind   CAP binding site: CAP binding activates transcription in the presence of cAMP. E. coli catabolite activator protein
   9476..9506    +  promoter       lac promoter: promoter for the E. coli lac operon
   9514..9530    +  protein_bind   lac operator: The lac repressor binds to the lac operator to inhibit transcription in E. coli. This inhibition can be relieved by adding lactose or isopropyl-β-D-thiogalactopyranoside (IPTG). lac repressor encoded by lacI
   9575..9593    +  promoter       T3 promoter: promoter for bacteriophage T3 RNA polymerase
