[The description below was written by a language model from this plasmid's Addgene catalogue record and pLannotate feature annotations shown in this document.]
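Description:
TFORF2919 is a third-generation-style, self-inactivating lentiviral expression plasmid built on the pLX_TRC317 backbone and carrying the human transcription factor NFIB as its open reading frame. It is one member of a large barcoded transcription factor ORF collection intended for overexpression in mammalian cells. In bacteria it is maintained through a high-copy ColE1/pUC-type origin with ampicillin resistance (AmpR); an f1 origin and leftover lac/lacZα, T7 and T3 elements are also annotated in the backbone. The depositor warns that the plasmid can recombine, as is common with LTR-containing vectors.

The viral genome is transcribed from an RSV promoter fused to a truncated HIV-1 5' LTR. It contains the Ψ packaging signal with a gag fragment, the RRE for Rev-dependent export, a cPPT/CTS and a ΔU3 3' LTR, followed by an SV40 polyadenylation signal. Within this unit, an SV40 early promoter/origin region drives puromycin N-acetyltransferase, allowing selection of transduced cells. A separate EF-1α promoter drives the NFIB coding sequence, with a WPRE downstream to enhance transcript expression. The annotated NFIB CDS spans about 1.25 kb, somewhat less than the 1,352 bp insert size recorded. According to the catalogue entry, each ORF in the collection is paired with a unique 24-bp barcode, although the barcode is not annotated in the feature table. A short U6 promoter fragment is annotated between the ORF and the WPRE, and its role is not stated.

The barcode lets NFIB be identified among many transcription factors in pooled overexpression screens, such as those exploring directed differentiation. The plasmid can equally be used on its own for stable NFIB overexpression.
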