Addgene plasmid #142173: TFORF2919
Purpose: Lentiviral vector for overexpressing transcription factor ORFs with unique 24-bp barcodes. Barcodes facilitate identification of transcription factors in pooled screens.
Depositing lab: Feng Zhang. Depositing organization: Broad Institute. Publication: A transcription factor atlas of directed differentiation. Joung J, Ma S, Tay T, Geiger-Schuller KR, Kirchgatterer PC, Verdine VK, Guo B, Arias-Garcia MA, Allen WE, Singh A, Kuksenko O, Abudayyeh OO, Gootenberg JS, Fu Z, Macrae RK, Buenrostro JD, Regev A, Zhang F. Cell. 2023 Jan 5;186(1):209-229.e26. doi: 10.1016/j.cell.2022.11.026. PubMed 36608654.
Backbone
  Vector backbone: pLX_TRC317
  Backbone manufacturer: Broad Institute Genetic Perturbation Platform
  Backbone size w/o insert (bp): 8264
  Vector type: Mammalian Expression, Lentiviral
  Selectable markers: Puromycin
Growth in bacteria
  Bacterial resistance: Ampicillin, 100 μg/mL
  Growth temperature: 37°C
  Growth strain: NEB Stable
  Copy number: High Copy
Gene/Insert
  Gene/Insert name: NFIB
  Species: H. sapiens (human)
  Insert size (bp): 1352
  Entrez Gene: NFIB (a.k.a. CTF, HMGIC/NFIB, MACID, NF-I/B, NF1-B, NFI-B, NFI-RED, NFIB2, NFIB3)
  Promoter: EF1a
  Cloning method: Unknown
  Sequencing primers: 5′ GGGTGGAGACTGAAGTTAGGCCAG; 3′ CACATAGCGTAAAAGGAGCAACATAG
Terms and licenses: Academic/Nonprofit Terms; Industry Terms: Not Available to Industry
Depositor comments: XM_017014740,ENST00000606230 . The transcription factor ORF portion of this plasmid was synthesized by Genewiz. Please test multiple small colonies in case of plasmid recombination. To make this collection available in a timely manner, a portion of this collection was not fully sequenced by Addgene. If an Addgene verified full plasmid sequence is not available, please contact us prior to placing an order to request the full sequence.
How to cite: TFORF2919 was a gift from Feng Zhang (Addgene plasmid # 142173 ; http://n2t.net/addgene:142173 ; RRID:Addgene_142173)
