>Addgene plasmid #142173 | TFORF2919 | depositor partial sequence | sequence record 278657 | Insert
ACCGCCACCATGCAATACAGTGCGATGGATGAATTTCACCCATTCATCGAGGCACTTCTTCCACATGTCC
GTGCAATTGCCTATACTTGGTTCAACCTGCAGGCTCGAAAACGCAAGTACTTTAAAAAGCATGAGAAGCG
AATGTCAAAGGATGAAGAAAGAGCAGTCAAAGATGAGCTTCTCAGTGAAAAGCCTGAAATCAAACAGAAG
TGGGCATCCAGGCTCCTTGCCAAACTGCGCAAAGATATTCGCCAGGAGTATCGAGAGGACTTTGTGCTCA
CCGTGACTGGCAAGAAGCACCCGTGCTGTGTCTTATCCAATCCCGACCAGAAGGGTAAGATTAGGAGAAT
CGACTGCCTGCGACAGGCAGACAAAGTCTGGCGTCTGGATCTAGTCATGGTGATCCTGTTCAAAGGCATC
CCCTTGGAAAGTACCGATGGAGAGCGGCTCATGAAATCCCCACATTGCACAAACCCAGCACTTTGTGTCC
AGCCACATCATATCACAGTATCAGTTAAGGAGCTTGATTTGTTTTTGGCATACTACGTGCAGGAGCAAGA
TTCTGGACAATCAGGAAGTCCAAGCCACAATGATCCTGCCAAGAATCCTCCAGGTTACCTTGAGGATAGT
TTTGTAAAATCTGGAGTCTTCAATGTATCAGAACTTGTAAGAGTATCCAGAACGCCCATAACCCAGGGAA
CTGGAGTCAACTTCCCAATTGGAGAAATCCCAAGCCAACCATACTATCATGACATGAACTCGGGGGTCAA
TCTTCAGAGGTCTCTGTCTTCTCCACCAAGCAGCAAAAGACCCAAAACTATATCCATAGATGAAAATATG
GAACCAAGTCCTACAGGAGACTTTTACCCCTCTCCAAGTTCACCAGCTGCTGGAAGTCGAACATGGCACG
AAAGAGATCAAGATATGTCTTCTCCGACTACTATGAAGAAGCCTGAAAAGCCATTGTTCAGCTCTGCATC
TCCACAGGATTCTTCCCCAAGACTGAGCACTTTCCCCCAGCACCACCATCCCGGAATACCTGGAGTTGCA
CACAGTGTCATCTCAACTCGAACTCCACCTCCACCTTCACCGTTGCCATTTCCAACACAAGCTATCCTTC
CTCCAGCCCCATCGAGCTACTTTTCTCATCCAACAATCAGATATCCTCCCCACCTGAATCCTCAGGATAC
TCTGAAGAACTATGTACCTTCTTATGACCCATCCAGTCCACAAACCAGCCAGTCCTGGTACCTGGGCTAG
TAATGAACTAGTCCGTAACTTGAAAGTATTTCGATTTCTTGGCTTTATATATCTTGTGGAAAGGACGAGT
CTTGCCCGCCACATCAGCGCTT
