>Addgene plasmid #142173 | TFORF2919 | depositor partial sequence | sequence record 278658 | Barcode
GTCTTGCCCGCCACATCAGCGCTT
